Addgene plasmid #163786: pRRL-MND-hCard11 R30W-T2A-GFP
Purpose: Expression of R30W CARD domain variant
Depositing lab: Richard James. Depositing organization: Seattle Children's Hospital and Research Institute. Publication: Multiplexed Functional Assessment of Genetic Variants in CARD11. Meitlis I, Allenspach EJ, Bauman BM, Phan IQ, Dabbah G, Schmitt EG, Camp ND, Torgerson TR, Nickerson DA, Bamshad MJ, Hagin D, Luthers CR, Stinson JR, Gray J, Lundgren I, Church JA, Butte MJ, Jordan MB, Aceves SS, Schwartz DM, Milner JD, Schuval S, Skoda-Smith S, Cooper MA, Starita LM, Rawlings DJ, Snow AL, James RG. Am J Hum Genet. 2020 Nov 12. pii: S0002-9297(20)30373-6. doi: 10.1016/j.ajhg.2020.10.015. PubMed 33202260.
Backbone
  Vector backbone: PRRL
  Vector type: Lentiviral
Growth in bacteria
  Bacterial resistance: Ampicillin, 100 μg/mL
  Growth temperature: 37°C
  Growth strain: NEB Stable
  Copy number: High Copy
Gene/Insert
  Gene/Insert name: CARD11
  Species: H. sapiens (human)
  Mutation: R30W
  Entrez Gene: CARD11 (a.k.a. BENTA, BIMP3, CARMA1, IMD11, IMD11A, PPBL)
  Promoter: MND
  Cloning method: Gibson Cloning
Terms and licenses: Academic/Nonprofit Terms; Industry Terms: Not Available to Industry
Depositor comments: Addgene QC identified an R1144C difference in hCard11 that is of unknown functional consequence.
How to cite: pRRL-MND-hCard11 R30W-T2A-GFP was a gift from Richard James (Addgene plasmid # 163786 ; http://n2t.net/addgene:163786 ; RRID:Addgene_163786)
