[The description below was written by a language model from this plasmid's Addgene catalogue record and pLannotate feature annotations shown in this document.]
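Description:
pRRL-MND-hCard11 R30W-T2A-GFP is a third-generation, self-inactivating lentiviral transfer plasmid of about 10.8 kb built on the pRRL backbone. In bacteria it replicates from a high-copy ColE1/pUC-type origin and is selected with ampicillin through the bla gene. The backbone also carries an f1 origin, an SV40 origin and poly(A) signal, and remnants of a lac/T7/T3 cloning region. Viral genomic RNA is transcribed in packaging cells from a chimeric RSV promoter fused to a truncated HIV-1 5' LTR. This is followed by the Ψ packaging signal with a gag fragment, the Rev response element for Rev-dependent nuclear export, and the cPPT/CTS. The U3-deleted 3' LTR leaves the integrated provirus without LTR promoter activity, so expression depends on the internal promoter.

The catalogue lists that internal promoter as MND, a synthetic promoter derived from a murine retroviral LTR. This matches the annotated Moloney murine leukemia virus LTR fragment directly upstream of the insert. The short adjoining "TRE3GV" hit is probably an annotation artefact from shared sequence rather than a Tet-responsive element. MND drives human CARD11 (CARMA1) carrying the R30W substitution in its CARD domain. According to the construct name, CARD11 is linked through a T2A peptide to EGFP; the T2A itself is not annotated but fits the short gap between the two coding sequences. The two proteins are therefore produced separately from one transcript, and green fluorescence marks transduced cells. A WPRE downstream enhances transcript expression. Repository sequencing also found an additional R1144C difference in CARD11 of unknown functional consequence. The plasmid is intended for expressing this CARD domain variant and comes from a study on the functional assessment of CARD11 genetic variants.
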