Features (pLannotate 1.2.2; 27 found; start..end, strand, type, name):
     86..3547    +  CDS            CARD11: CAR11_HUMAN - Also known as CARMA1 From Homo sapiens (Human).
   3611..4327    +  CDS            EGFP: EGFP is a basic (constitutively fluorescent) green fluorescent protein published in 1996, derived from Aequorea victoria. It is reported to be a rapidly-maturing weak dimer with moderate acid sensitivity.
   4344..4932    +  misc_feature   WPRE: woodchuck hepatitis virus posttranscriptional regulatory element
   4949..5017    +  CDS            nef (fragment): NEF_HV1Z2 - Experimental evidence at protein level: Swiss-Prot protein existence level 1. Extracellular Nef protein targets CD4(+) T-lymphocytes for apoptosis by interacting with CXCR4 surface receptors. From Human immunodeficiency virus type 1 group M subtype D (isolate Z2/CDC-Z34) (HIV-1).
   5019..5252    +  LTR            3' LTR (ΔU3): self-inactivating 3' long terminal repeat (LTR) from HIV-1
   5324..5445    +  polyA_signal   SV40 poly(A) signal: SV40 polyadenylation signal
   5485..5620    +  rep_origin     SV40 ori: SV40 origin of replication
   5641..5659    -  promoter       T7 promoter: promoter for bacteriophage T7 RNA polymerase
   5667..5822    +  CDS            lacZα (fragment): LacZα fragment of β-galactosidase; lacZ fragment
   5827..6255    +  rep_origin     f1 ori (sequence partly withheld): f1 bacteriophage origin of replication; arrow indicates direction of (+) strand synthesis
   6308..6412    +  promoter       AmpR promoter: bla
   6413..7273    +  CDS            AmpR: β-lactamase; bla; confers resistance to ampicillin, carbenicillin, and related antibiotics
   7444..8032    +  rep_origin     ori: high-copy-number ColE1/pMB1/pBR322/pUC origin of replication
   8215..8307    +  CDS            lacI (fragment): lac repressor; lacI; The lac repressor binds to the lac operator to inhibit transcription in E. coli. This inhibition can be relieved by adding lactose or isopropyl-β-D-thiogalactopyranoside (IPTG).
   8320..8341    +  protein_bind   CAP binding site: CAP binding activates transcription in the presence of cAMP. E. coli catabolite activator protein
   8356..8386    +  promoter       lac promoter: promoter for the E. coli lac operon
   8390..8412    +  protein_bind   lac operator (fragment): The lac repressor binds to the lac operator to inhibit transcription in E. coli. This inhibition can be relieved by adding lactose or isopropyl-β-D-thiogalactopyranoside (IPTG). lac repressor encoded by lacI
   8455..8473    +  promoter       T3 promoter: promoter for bacteriophage T3 RNA polymerase
   8501..8727    +  promoter       RSV promoter: Rous sarcoma virus enhancer/promoter
   8728..8908    +  LTR            5' LTR (truncated): truncated 5' long terminal repeat (LTR) from HIV-1
   8955..9080    +  misc_feature   HIV-1 Ψ: packaging signal of human immunodeficiency virus type 1
   9064..9402    +  CDS            HIV-1 gag (fragment): gag protein from human immunodeficiency virus 1; gag
   9572..9805    +  misc_feature   RRE: The Rev response element (RRE) of HIV-1 allows for Rev-dependent mRNA export from the nucleus to the cytoplasm.
  10182..10282   +  CDS            Rev (fragment): human immunodeficiency virus 1 (HIV-1) Rev protein; rev; enhances nuclear export of unspliced and incompletely spliced viral mRNAs
  10301..10418   +  misc_feature   cPPT/CTS: central polypurine tract and central termination sequence of HIV-1
  10447..10741   +  LTR            LTR (fragment): long terminal repeat from Moloney murine leukemia virus
  10741..34      +  promoter       TRE3GV promoter (fragment) (across the origin): 3rd-generation Tet-responsive promoter that can be activated by binding of Tet-On® 3G, optimized for retroviral and lentiviral vectors
>Addgene plasmid #163786 | pRRL-MND-hCard11 R30W-T2A-GFP | addgene full sequence | sequence record 323578 | Addgene NGS Result
GAGCTCGTTTAGTGAACCGTCAGATCGCCTGGAGACGCCATCCACGCTGTTTTGACTTCCATAGAAGGAT
CTCGACGCCGCCACCATGCCAGGAGGAGGGCCAGAGATGGATGACTACATGGAGACGCTGAAGGATGAAG
AGGACGCCTTGTGGGAGAATGTGGAGTGTAACTGGCACATGCTCAGCCGCTATATCAACCCTGCCAAGCT
CACGCCCTACCTGCGTCAGTGTAAGGTCATTGATGAGCAGGATGAAGATGAAGTGCTTAATGCCCCTATG
CTGCCATCCAAGATCAACCGAGCAGGCCGGCTGTTGGACATTCTACATACCAAGGGGCAAAGGGGCTATG
TGGTCTTCTTGGAGAGCCTAGAATTTTATTACCCAGAACTGTACAAACTGGTGACTGGGAAAGAGCCCAC
TCGGAGATTCTCCACCATTGTGGTGGAGGAAGGCCACGAGGGCCTCACGCACTTCCTGATGAACGAGGTC
ATCAAGCTGCAGCAGCAGATGAAGGCCAAGGACCTGCAACGCTGCGAGCTGCTGGCCAGGTTGCGGCAGC
TGGAGGATGAGAAGAAGCAGATGACGCTGACGCGCGTGGAGCTGCTAACCTTCCAGGAGCGGTACTACAA
GATGAAGGAAGAGCGGGACAGCTACAATGACGAGCTGGTCAAGGTGAAGGACGACAACTACAACTTAGCC
ATGCGCTACGCACAGCTCAGTGAGGAGAAGAACATGGCGGTCATGAGGAGCCGAGACCTCCAACTCGAGA
TCGATCAGCTAAAGCACCGGTTGAATAAGATGGAGGAGGAATGTAAGCTGGAGAGAAATCAGTCTCTAAA
ACTGAAGAATGACATTGAAAATCGGCCCAAGAAGGAGCAGGTTCTGGAACTGGAGCGGGAGAATGAAATG
CTGAAGACCAAAAACCAGGAGCTGCAGTCCATCATCCAGGCCGGGAAGCGCAGCCTGCCAGACTCAGACA
AGGCCATCCTGGACATCTTGGAACACGACCGCAAGGAGGCCCTGGAGGACAGGCAGGAGCTGGTCAACAG
GATCTACAACCTGCAGGAGGAGGCCCGCCAGGCAGAGGAGCTGCGAGACAAGTACCTGGAGGAGAAGGAG
GACCTGGAGCTCAAGTGCTCGACCCTGGGAAAGGACTGTGAAATGTACAAGCACCGCATGAACACGGTCA
TGCTGCAGCTGGAGGAGGTGGAGCGGGAGCGGGACCAGGCCTTCCACTCCCGAGATGAAGCTCAGACACA
GTACTCGCAGTGCTTAATCGAAAAGGACAAGTACAGGAAGCAGATCCGCGAGCTGGAGGAGAAGAACGAT
GAGATGAGGATCGAGATGGTGCGGCGGGAGGCCTGCATCGTCAACCTGGAGAGCAAGCTGCGGCGCCTCT
CCAAGGACAGCAACAACCTGGACCAGAGTCTGCCCAGGAACCTGCCAGTAACCATCATCTCTCAGGACTT
TGGGGATGCCAGCCCCAGGACCAATGGTCAAGAAGCTGACGATTCTTCCACCTCGGAGGAGTCACCTGAA
GACAGCAAGTACTTCCTGCCCTACCATCCGCCCCAGCGCAGGATGAACCTGAAGGGCATCCAGCTGCAGA
GAGCCAAATCCCCCATCAGCCTGAAGCGAACATCAGATTTTCAAGCCAAGGGGCACGAGGAAGAAGGCAC
GGATGCCAGCCCTAGCTCCTGCGGATCTCTGCCCATCACCAACTCCTTCACCAAGATGCAGCCCCCCCGG
AGCCGCAGCAGCATCATGTCAATCACCGCCGAGCCCCCGGGAAACGACTCCATCGTCAGACGCTACAAGG
AGGACGCGCCCCATCGCAGCACAGTCGAAGAAGACAATGACAGCGGCGGGTTTGACGCCTTAGATCTGGA
TGATGACAGTCACGAACGCTACTCCTTCGGACCCTCCTCCATCCACTCCTCCTCCTCCTCCCACCAATCC
GAGGGCCTGGATGCCTACGACCTGGAGCAGGTCAACCTCATGTTCAGGAAGTTCTCTCTGGAAAGACCCT
TCCGGCCTTCGGTCACCTCTGTGGGGCACGTGCGGGGCCCAGGGCCCTCGGTGCAGCACACGACGCTGAA
TGGCGACAGCCTCACCTCCCAGCTCACCCTGCTGGGGGGCAACGCGCGAGGGAGCTTCGTGCACTCGGTC
AAGCCTGGCTCTCTGGCCGAGAAAGCCGGCCTCCGTGAGGGCCACCAGCTGCTGCTGCTAGAAGGCTGCA
TCCGAGGCGAGAGGCAGAGTGTCCCGTTGGACACATGCACCAAAGAGGAAGCCCACTGGACCATCCAGAG
GTGCAGCGGCCCCGTCACGCTGCACTACAAGGTCAACCACGAAGGGTACCGGAAGCTGGTGAAGGACATG
GAGGACGGCCTGATCACATCGGGGGACTCGTTCTACATCCGGCTGAACCTGAACATCTCCAGCCAGCTGG
ACGCCTGCACCATGTCCCTGAAGTGTGACGATGTTGTGCACGTCCGTGACACCATGTACCAGGACAGGCA
CGAGTGGCTGTGCGCGCGGGTCGACCCTTTCACAGACCATGACCTGGATATGGGCACCATACCCAGCTAC
AGCCGAGCCCAGCAGCTCCTCCTGGTGAAACTGCAGCGCCTGATGCACCGAGGCAGCCGGGAGGAGGTAG
ACGGCACCCACCACACCCTGCGGGCACTCCGGAACACCCTGCAGCCAGAAGAAGCGCTTTCAACAAGCGA
CCCCCGGGTCAGCCCCCGTCTCTCGCGAGCAAGCTTCCTTTTTGGCCAGCTCCTTCAGTTCGTCAGCAGG
TCCGAGAACAAGTATAAGCGGATGAACAGCAACGAGCGGGTCCGCATCATCTCGGGGAGTCCGCTAGGGA
GCCTGGCCCGGTCCTCGCTGGACGCCACCAAGCTCTTGACTGAGAAGCAGGAAGAGCTGGACCCTGAGAG
CGAGCTGGGCAAGAACCTCAGCCTCATCCCCTACAGCCTGGTACGCGCCTTCTACTGCGAGCGCCGCCGG
CCCGTGCTCTTCACACCCACCGTGCTGGCCAAGACGCTGGTGCAGAGGCTGCTCAACTCGGGAGGTGCCA
TGGAGTTCACCATCTGCAAGTCAGATATCGTCACAAGAGATGAGTTCCTCAGAAGGCAGAAGACGGAGAC
CATCATCTACTCCCGAGAGAAGAACCCCAACGCGTTCGAATGCATCGCCCCTGCCAACATTGAAGCTGTG
GCCGCCAAGAACAAGCACTGCCTGCTGGAGGCTGGGATCGGCTGCACAAGAGACTTGATCAAGTCCAACA
TCTACCCCATCGTGCTCTTCATCCGGGTGTGTGAGAAGAACATCAAGAGGTTCAGAAAGCTGCTGCCCCG
ACCTGAGACGGAGGAGGAGTTCCTGCGCGTGTGCCGGCTGAAGGAGAAGGAGCTGGAGGCCCTGCCGTGC
CTGTACGCCACGGTGGAACCTGACATGTGGGGCAGCGTAGAGGAGCTGCTCCGCGTTGTCAAGGACAAGA
TCGGCGAGGAGCAGTGCAAGACCATCTGGGTGGACGAGGACCAGCTGGGATCCGGTGAGGGCAGAGGAAG
TCTTCTAACATGCGGTGACGTGGAGGAGAATCCGGGCCCCATGGTGAGCAAGGGCGAGGAGCTGTTCACC
GGGGTGGTGCCCATCCTGGTCGAGCTGGACGGCGACGTAAACGGCCACAAGTTCAGCGTGTCCGGCGAGG
GCGAGGGCGATGCCACCTACGGCAAGCTGACCCTGAAGTTCATCTGCACCACCGGCAAGCTGCCCGTGCC
CTGGCCCACCCTCGTGACCACCCTGACCTACGGCGTGCAGTGCTTCAGCCGCTACCCCGACCACATGAAG
CAGCACGACTTCTTCAAGTCCGCCATGCCCGAAGGCTACGTCCAGGAGCGCACCATCTTCTTCAAGGACG
ACGGCAACTACAAGACCCGCGCCGAGGTGAAGTTCGAGGGCGACACCCTGGTGAACCGCATCGAGCTGAA
GGGCATCGACTTCAAGGAGGACGGCAACATCCTGGGGCACAAGCTGGAGTACAACTACAACAGCCACAAC
GTCTATATCATGGCCGACAAGCAGAAGAACGGCATCAAGGTGAACTTCAAGATCCGCCACAACATCGAGG
ACGGCAGCGTGCAGCTCGCCGACCACTACCAGCAGAACACCCCCATCGGCGACGGCCCCGTGCTGCTGCC
CGACAACCACTACCTGAGCACCCAGTCCGCCCTGAGCAAAGACCCCAACGAGAAGCGCGATCACATGGTC
CTGCTGGAGTTCGTGACCGCCGCCGGGATCACTCTCGGCATGGACGAGCTGTACAAGTGAATCTAGAGTC
GACAATCAACCTCTGGATTACAAAATTTGTGAAAGATTGACTGGTATTCTTAACTATGTTGCTCCTTTTA
CGCTATGTGGATACGCTGCTTTAATGCCTTTGTATCATGCTATTGCTTCCCGTATGGCTTTCATTTTCTC
CTCCTTGTATAAATCCTGGTTGCTGTCTCTTTATGAGGAGTTGTGGCCCGTTGTCAGGCAACGTGGCGTG
GTGTGCACTGTGTTTGCTGACGCAACCCCCACTGGTTGGGGCATTGCCACCACCTGTCAGCTCCTTTCCG
GGACTTTCGCTTTCCCCCTCCCTATTGCCACGGCGGAACTCATCGCCGCCTGCCTTGCCCGCTGCTGGAC
AGGGGCTCGGCTGTTGGGCACTGACAATTCCGTGGTGTTGTCGGGGAAGCTGACGTCCTTTCCATGGCTG
CTCGCCTGTGTTGCCACCTGGATTCTGCGCGGGACGTCCTTCTGCTACGTCCCTTCGGCCCTCAATCCAG
CGGACCTTCCTTCCCGCGGCCTGCTGCCGGCTCTGCGGCCTCTTCCGCGTCTTCGCCTTCGCCCTCAGAC
GAGTCGGATCTCCCTTTGGGCCGCCTCCCCGCCTGGAATTCGAGCTCGGTACCTTTAAGACCAATGACTT
ACAAGGCAGCTGTAGATCTTAGCCACTTTTTAAAAGAAAAGGGGGGACTGGAAGGGCTAATTCACTCCCA
ACGAAGACAAGATCTGCTTTTTGCTTGTACTGGGTCTCTCTGGTTAGACCAGATCTGAGCCTGGGAGCTC
TCTGGCTAACTAGGGAACCCACTGCTTAAGCCTCAATAAAGCTTGCCTTGAGTGCTTCAAGTAGTGTGTG
CCCGTCTGTTGTGTGACTCTGGTAACTAGAGATCCCTCAGACCCTTTTAGTCAGTGTGGAAAATCTCTAG
CAGTAGTAGTTCATGTCATCTTATTATTCAGTATTTATAACTTGCAAAGAAATGAATATCAGAGAGTGAG
AGGAACTTGTTTATTGCAGCTTATAATGGTTACAAATAAAGCAATAGCATCACAAATTTCACAAATAAAG
CATTTTTTTCACTGCATTCTAGTTGTGGTTTGTCCAAACTCATCAATGTATCTTATCATGTCTGGCTCTA
GCTATCCCGCCCCTAACTCCGCCCATCCCGCCCCTAACTCCGCCCAGTTCCGCCCATTCTCCGCCCCATG
GCTGACTAATTTTTTTTATTTATGCAGAGGCCGAGGCCGCCTCGGCCTCTGAGCTATTCCAGAAGTAGTG
AGGAGGCTTTTTTGGAGGCCTAGGGACGTACCCAATTCGCCCTATAGTGAGTCGTATTACGCGCGCTCAC
TGGCCGTCGTTTTACAACGTCGTGACTGGGAAAACCCTGGCGTTACCCAACTTAATCGCCTTGCAGCACA
TCCCCCTTTCGCCAGCTGGCGTAATAGCGAAGAGGCCCGCACCGATCGCCCTTCCCAACAGTTGCGCAGC
CTGAATGGCGAATGGG
[124 nt withheld, positions 5827-5950]
C
[91 nt withheld, positions 5952-6042]
A
[49 nt withheld, positions 6044-6092]
CCTTTGACGTTGGAGTCCACGTTCTTT
[37 nt withheld, positions 6120-6156]
ACCCTATCTCGGTCTATTCTTTTGATTTATAAGGGATTTTGCCGATTTCGGCCTATTGGTTAAAAAATGA
GCTGATTTAACAAAAATTTAACGCGAATTTTAACAAAATATTAACGCTTACAATTTAGGTGGCACTTTTC
GGGGAAATGTGCGCGGAACCCCTATTTGTTTATTTTTCTAAATACATTCAAATATGTATCCGCTCATGAG
ACAATAACCCTGATAAATGCTTCAATAATATTGAAAAAGGAAGAGTATGAGTATTCAACATTTCCGTGTC
GCCCTTATTCCCTTTTTTGCGGCATTTTGCCTTCCTGTTTTTGCTCACCCAGAAACGCTGGTGAAAGTAA
AAGATGCTGAAGATCAGTTGGGTGCACGAGTGGGTTACATCGAACTGGATCTCAACAGCGGTAAGATCCT
TGAGAGTTTTCGCCCCGAAGAACGTTTTCCAATGATGAGCACTTTTAAAGTTCTGCTATGTGGCGCGGTA
TTATCCCGTATTGACGCCGGGCAAGAGCAACTCGGTCGCCGCATACACTATTCTCAGAATGACTTGGTTG
AGTACTCACCAGTCACAGAAAAGCATCTTACGGATGGCATGACAGTAAGAGAATTATGCAGTGCTGCCAT
AACCATGAGTGATAACACTGCGGCCAACTTACTTCTGACAACGATCGGAGGACCGAAGGAGCTAACCGCT
TTTTTGCACAACATGGGGGATCATGTAACTCGCCTTGATCGTTGGGAACCGGAGCTGAATGAAGCCATAC
CAAACGACGAGCGTGACACCACGATGCCTGTAGCAATGGCAACAACGTTGCGCAAACTATTAACTGGCGA
ACTACTTACTCTAGCTTCCCGGCAACAATTAATAGACTGGATGGAGGCGGATAAAGTTGCAGGACCACTT
CTGCGCTCGGCCCTTCCGGCTGGCTGGTTTATTGCTGATAAATCTGGAGCCGGTGAGCGTGGGTCTCGCG
GTATCATTGCAGCACTGGGGCCAGATGGTAAGCCCTCCCGTATCGTAGTTATCTACACGACGGGGAGTCA
GGCAACTATGGATGAACGAAATAGACAGATCGCTGAGATAGGTGCCTCACTGATTAAGCATTGGTAACTG
TCAGACCAAGTTTACTCATATATACTTTAGATTGATTTAAAACTTCATTTTTAATTTAAAAGGATCTAGG
TGAAGATCCTTTTTGATAATCTCATGACCAAAATCCCTTAACGTGAGTTTTCGTTCCACTGAGCGTCAGA
CCCCGTAGAAAAGATCAAAGGATCTTCTTGAGATCCTTTTTTTCTGCGCGTAATCTGCTGCTTGCAAACA
AAAAAACCACCGCTACCAGCGGTGGTTTGTTTGCCGGATCAAGAGCTACCAACTCTTTTTCCGAAGGTAA
CTGGCTTCAGCAGAGCGCAGATACCAAATACTGTTCTTCTAGTGTAGCCGTAGTTAGGCCACCACTTCAA
GAACTCTGTAGCACCGCCTACATACCTCGCTCTGCTAATCCTGTTACCAGTGGCTGCTGCCAGTGGCGAT
AAGTCGTGTCTTACCGGGTTGGACTCAAGACGATAGTTACCGGATAAGGCGCAGCGGTCGGGCTGAACGG
GGGGTTCGTGCACACAGCCCAGCTTGGAGCGAACGACCTACACCGAACTGAGATACCTACAGCGTGAGCT
ATGAGAAAGCGCCACGCTTCCCGAAGGGAGAAAGGCGGACAGGTATCCGGTAAGCGGCAGGGTCGGAACA
GGAGAGCGCACGAGGGAGCTTCCAGGGGGAAACGCCTGGTATCTTTATAGTCCTGTCGGGTTTCGCCACC
TCTGACTTGAGCGTCGATTTTTGTGATGCTCGTCAGGGGGGCGGAGCCTATGGAAAAACGCCAGCAACGC
GGCCTTTTTACGGTTCCTGGCCTTTTGCTGGCCTTTTGCTCACATGTTCTTTCCTGCGTTATCCCCTGAT
TCTGTGGATAACCGTATTACCGCCTTTGAGTGAGCTGATACCGCTCGCCGCAGCCGAACGACCGAGCGCA
GCGAGTCAGTGAGCGAGGAAGCGGAAGAGCGCCCAATACGCAAACCGCCTCTCCCCGCGCGTTGGCCGAT
TCATTAATGCAGCTGGCACGACAGGTTTCCCGACTGGAAAGCGGGCAGTGAGCGCAACGCAATTAATGTG
AGTTAGCTCACTCATTAGGCACCCCAGGCTTTACACTTTATGCTTCCGGCTCGTATGTTGTGTGGAATTG
TGAGCGGATAACAATTTCACACAGGAAACAGCTATGACCATGATTACGCCAAGCGCGCAATTAACCCTCA
CTAAAGGGAACAAAAGCTGGAGCTGCAAGCTTAATGTAGTCTTATGCAATACTCTTGTAGTCTTGCAACA
TGGTAACGATGAGTTAGCAACATGCCTTACAAGGAGAGAAAAAGCACCGTGCATGCCGATTGGTGGAAGT
AAGGTGGTACGATCGTGCCTTATTAGGAAGGCAACAGACGGGTCTGACATGGATTGGACGAACCACTGAA
TTGCCGCATTGCAGAGATATTGTATTTAAGTGCCTAGCTCGATACATAAACGGGTCTCTCTGGTTAGACC
AGATCTGAGCCTGGGAGCTCTCTGGCTAACTAGGGAACCCACTGCTTAAGCCTCAATAAAGCTTGCCTTG
AGTGCTTCAAGTAGTGTGTGCCCGTCTGTTGTGTGACTCTGGTAACTAGAGATCCCTCAGACCCTTTTAG
TCAGTGTGGAAAATCTCTAGCAGTGGCGCCCGAACAGGGACTTGAAAGCGAAAGGGAAACCAGAGGAGCT
CTCTCGACGCAGGACTCGGCTTGCTGAAGCGCGCACGGCAAGAGGCGAGGGGCGGCGACTGGTGAGTACG
CCAAAAATTTTGACTAGCGGAGGCTAGAAGGAGAGAGATGGGTGCGAGAGCGTCAGTATTAAGCGGGGGA
GAATTAGATCGCGATGGGAAAAAATTCGGTTAAGGCCAGGGGGAAAGAAAAAATATAAATTAAAACATAT
AGTATGGGCAAGCAGGGAGCTAGAACGATTCGCAGTTAATCCTGGCCTGTTAGAAACATCAGAAGGCTGT
AGACAAATACTGGGACAGCTACAACCATCCCTTCAGACAGGATCAGAAGAACTTAGATCATTATATAATA
CAGTAGCAACCCTCTATTGTGTGCATCAAAGGATAGAGATAAAAGACACCAAGGAAGCTTTAGACAAGAT
AGAGGAAGAGCAAAACAAAAGTAAGACCACCGCACAGCAAGCGGCCCTGATCTTCAGACCTGGAGGAGGA
GATATGAGGGACAATTGGAGAAGTGAATTATATAAATATAAAGTAGTAAAAATTGAACCATTAGGAGTAG
CACCCACCAAGGCAAAGAGAAGAGTGGTGCAGAGAGAAAAAAGAGCAGTGGGAATAGGAGCTTTGTTCCT
TGGGTTCTTGGGAGCAGCAGGAAGCACTATGGGCGCAGCGTCAATGACGCTGACGGTACAGGCCAGACAA
TTATTGTCTGGTATAGTGCAGCAGCAGAACAATTTGCTGAGGGCTATTGAGGCGCAACAGCATCTGTTGC
AACTCACAGTCTGGGGCATCAAGCAGCTCCAGGCAAGAATCCTGGCTGTGGAAAGATACCTAAAGGATCA
ACAGCTCCTGGGGATTTGGGGTTGCTCTGGAAAACTCATTTGCACCACTGCTGTGCCTTGGAATGCTAGT
TGGAGTAATGAATCTCTGGAACAGATTTGGAATCACACGACCTGGATGGAGTGGGACAGAGAAATTAACA
ATTACACAAGCTTAATACACTCCTTAATTGAAGAATCGCAAAACCAGCAAGAAAAGAATGAACAAGAATT
ATTGGAATTAGATAAATGGGCAAGTTTGTGGAATTGGTTTAACATAACAAATTGGCTGTGGTATATAAAA
TTATTCATAATGATAGTAGGAGGCTTGGTAGGTTTAAGAATAGTTTTTGCTGTACTTTCTATAGTGAATA
GAGTTAGGCAGGGATATTCACCATTATCGTTTCAGACCCACCTCCCAACCCCGAGGGGACCCGACAGGCC
CGAAGGAATAGAAGAAGAAGGTGGAGAGAGAGACAGAGACAGATCCATTCGATTAGTGAACGGATCTCGA
CGGTATCGGTTAACTTTTAAAAGAAAAGGGGGGATTGGGGGGTACAGTGCAGGGGAAAGAATAGTAGACA
TAATAGCAACAGACATACAAACTAAAGAATTACAAAAACAAATTACAAAAATTCAAAATTTTATCGACGC
GTAGGAACAGAGAAACAGGAGAATATGGGCCAAACAGGATATCTGTGGTAAGCAGTTCCTGCCCCGGCTC
AGGGCCAAGAACAGTTGGAACAGCAGAATATGGGCCAAACAGGATATCTGTGGTAAGCAGTTCCTGCCCC
GGCTCAGGGCCAAGAACAGATGGTCCCCAGATGCGGTCCCGCCCTCAGCAGTTTCTAGAGAACCATCAGA
TGTTTCCAGGGTGCCCCAAGGACCTGAAATGACCCTGTGCCTTATTTGAACTAACCAATCAGTTCGCTTC
TCGCTTCTGTTCGCGCGCTTCTGCTCCCCGAGCTCTATATAAGCA
